Addgene plasmid #233464: Reckleen_3plus_sgRNA_ptet_pos5b
Purpose: Level 1 part, Ptet sfgfp dropout sgRNA for position 5b, for building RECKLEEN plasmid with multiple sgRNAs
Depositing lab: Anke Becker. Depositing organization: Philipps-Universitaet Marburg. Publication: RECKLEEN is a lambda Red/CRISPR-Cas9 based single plasmid platform for enhanced genome editing in Klebsiella pneumoniae. Elsayed EM, Stukenberg D, Meier D, Schmeck B, Becker A. Commun Biol. 2025 Oct 30;8(1):1509. doi: 10.1038/s42003-025-08934-8. PubMed 41168338.
Backbone
  Vector backbone: Custom built using Marburg Collection
  Vector type: CRISPR
Growth in bacteria
  Bacterial resistance: Kanamycin, 50 μg/mL
  Growth temperature: 37°C
  Growth strain: DH5alpha
  Copy number: High Copy
Gene/Insert
  Gene/Insert name: Level 1 part, Ptet sfgfp dropout sgRNA for position 5b, ColE1 ori, and KanR.
  gRNA/shRNA sequence: Unspecified
  Species: Other
  Cloning method: Golden Gate
Terms and licenses: Academic/Nonprofit Terms; Industry Terms
Depositor comments: A 1209 bp insertion was found. It does not have any significant effect or concern on the plasmid function. Please visit https://doi.org/10.21203/rs.3.rs-5859838/v1 for preprint.
How to cite: Reckleen_3plus_sgRNA_ptet_pos5b was a gift from Anke Becker (Addgene plasmid # 233464 ; http://n2t.net/addgene:233464 ; RRID:Addgene_233464)
