[The description below was written by a language model from this plasmid's Addgene catalogue record and pLannotate feature annotations shown in this document.]
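Description:
Reckleen_3plus_sgRNA_ptet_pos5b is a Level 1 Golden Gate part from the RECKLEEN toolkit, a single-plasmid lambda Red/CRISPR-Cas9 platform for genome editing in Klebsiella pneumoniae. It was custom built from Marburg Collection modular cloning parts and is maintained in E. coli as a high-copy plasmid through a ColE1/pUC-type origin, with selection by a kanamycin resistance gene (aph(3')-Ia). BioBrick prefix and suffix sequences and several bacterial terminators flank and insulate the functional modules.

The payload is an sgRNA transcription unit designed for position 5b in assemblies that carry several sgRNAs. A tet operator marks the Ptet promoter, so guide expression is expected to be controlled by TetR and its inducers. Downstream lies a superfolder GFP dropout cassette followed by the rrnB T1 and T7Te terminators, and then the Streptococcus pyogenes tracrRNA-derived scaffold. In this kind of design, the sfGFP cassette acts as a placeholder: Golden Gate insertion of a spacer replaces it, so correct clones can be recognised by loss of green fluorescence. Consistent with this, no guide sequence is specified in the record. The finished unit is then combined with other positional sgRNA parts to build a multi-guide RECKLEEN plasmid.

The sequenced plasmid (4,852 nt) contains a 1209 bp insertion that the depositor reports as having no significant effect on function. The feature table shows a short GFP fragment separated from the main sfGFP annotation by a largely unannotated stretch that includes an RNA-OUT element. This suggests the insertion may sit within the dropout cassette, although the record does not state its location or identity.
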