Features (pLannotate 1.2.2; 13 found; start..end, strand, type, name):
     49..67      +  protein_bind   tet operator: bacterial operator O1 for the tetR and tetA genes tetracycline repressor TetR
    256..280     +  CDS            GFP (fragment): green fluorescent protein
    332..401     -  ncRNA          RNA-OUT: Accession: RF00240 - RNA-OUT
   1617..2303    +  CDS            Superfolder GFP: Superfolder GFP is a basic (constitutively fluorescent) green fluorescent protein published in 2005, derived from Aequorea victoria. It is reported to be a very rapidly-maturing weak dimer.
   2315..2386    +  terminator     rrnB T1 terminator: transcription terminator T1 from the E. coli rrnB gene
   2402..2429    +  terminator     T7Te terminator: phage T7 early transcription terminator
   2461..2528    +  misc_RNA       tracrRNA (fragment): trans-activating CRISPR RNA for the Streptococcus pyogenes CRISPR/Cas9 system
   2637..2656    +  misc_feature   BioBrick suffix: universal suffix for all parts
   2657..2714    +  terminator     his operon terminator: This putative transcriptin terminator from the E. coli his operon has a 2-bp deletion introduced during synthesis. Its efficiency has not been determined.
   2909..3497    -  rep_origin     ori: high-copy-number ColE1/pMB1/pBR322/pUC origin of replication
   3730..4545    -  CDS            KanR: aminoglycoside phosphotransferase; aph(3')-Ia; confers resistance to kanamycin in bacteria or G418 (Geneticin®) in eukaryotes
   4772..4815    -  terminator     bacterial terminator: putative bacterial transcription terminator
   4818..4839    +  misc_feature   BioBrick prefix: BioBrick prefix for parts that do not start with "ATG"
>Addgene plasmid #233464 | Reckleen_3plus_sgRNA_ptet_pos5b | addgene full sequence | sequence record 468712 | Addgene NGS Result
CTCGGTAACAAATCACTGTAATGATCTTAATTCCTAATTTTTGTTGACACTCTATCATTGATAGAGTTAT
TTTAGTCCAGAGACCGAAAGTGAAACGTGATTTCATGCGTCATTTTGAACATTTTGTAAATCTTATTTAA
TAATGTGTGCGGCAATTCACATTTAATTTATGAATGTTTTCTTAACATCGCGGCAACTCAAGAAACGGCA
GGTTCGGATCTTAGCTACTAGAGAAAGAGGAGAAATACTAGATGCGTAAAGGCGAAGAACTTTTCACTGG
CGTAGTACTGATGAATCCCCTAATGATTTTTATCAAAATCATTAAGTTAAGGTAGATACACATCTTGTCA
TATGATCAAATGGTTTCGCCAAAAATCAATAATCAGACAACAAAATGTGCGAACTCGATATTTTACACGA
CTCTCTTTACCAATTCTGCCCCGAATTACACTTAAAACGACTCAACAGCTTAACGTTGGCTTGCCACGCC
TTACTTGACTGTAAAACTCTCACTCTTACCGAACTTGGCCGTAACCTGCCAACCAAAGCGAGAACAAAAC
ATAACATCAAACGAATCGACCGATTGTTAGGTAATCGTCACCTCCACAAAGAGCGACTCGCTGTATACCG
TTGGCATGCTAGCTTTATCTGTTCGGGCAATACGATGCCCATTGTACTTGTTGACTGGTCTGATATCCGT
GAGCAAAAACGGCTTATGGTATTGCGAGCTTCAGTCGCACTACACGGTCGTTCTGTTACTCTTTATGAGA
AAGCGTTCCCGCTTTCAGAGCAATGTTCAAAGAAAGCTCATGACCAATTTCTAGCCGACCTTGCGAGCAT
TCTACCGAGTAACACCACACCGCTCATTGTCAGTGATGCTGGCTTTAAAGTGCCATGGTATAAATCCGTT
GAGAAGCTGGGTTGGTACTGGTTAAGTCGAGTAAGAGGAAAAGTACAATATGCAGACCTAGGAGCGGAAA
ACTGGAAACCTATCAGCAACTTACATGATATGTCATCTAGTCACTCAAAGACTTTAGGCTATAAGAGGCT
GACTAAAAGCAACCCAATCTCATGCCAAATTCTATTGTATAAATCTCGCTCTAAAGGCCGAAAAAATCAG
CGCTCGACACGGACTCATTGTCACCACCCGTCACCTAAAATCTACTCAGCGTCGGCAAAGGAGCCATGGA
TTCTAGCAACTAACTTACCTGTTGAAATTCGAACACCCAAACAACTTGTTAATATCTATTCGAAGCGAAT
GCAGATTGAAGAAACCTTCCGAGACTTGAAAAGTCCTGCCTACGGACTAGGCCTACGCCATAGCCGAACG
AGCAGCTCAGAGCGTTTTGATATCATGCTGCTAATCGCCCTGATGCTTCAACTAACATGTTGGCTTGCGG
GCGTTCATGCTCAGAAACAAGGTTGGGACAAGCACTTCCAGGCTAACACAGTCAGAAATCGAAACGTACT
CTCAACAGTTCGCTTAGGCATGGAAGTTTTGCGGCATTCTGGCTACACAATAACAAGGGAAGACTTACTC
GTGGCTGCAACCCTACTAGCTCAAAATTTATTCACACATGGTTACGCTTTGGGGAAATTATGAGGGGATC
TCTCAGGGCGTAGTACCAATTTTAGTGGAGCTGGACGGAGATGTAAATGGTCATAAGTTTTCAGTTCGAG
GAGAAGGCGAAGGAGATGCAACTAACGGTAAGCTGACACTAAAGTTTATCTGTACCACGGGTAAACTGCC
GGTCCCATGGCCGACACTGGTTACTACACTTACTTATGGTGTACAATGCTTTGCTCGTTATCCTGACCAT
ATGAAGCAGCACGATTTCTTCAAATCGGCCATGCCTGAAGGATACGTGCAAGAACGTACAATTAGCTTTA
AAGATGACGGCACCTATAAAACGCGCGCCGAAGTTAAATTCGAGGGTGACACATTGGTTAATCGTATAGA
ACTTAAGGGCATTGACTTCAAAGAAGATGGCAACATCCTTGGCCATAAACTGGAATATAATTTTAACTCT
CACAATGTCTACATTACGGCGGATAAACAAAAGAATGGCATTAAAGCGAATTTCAAAATCCGCCACAATG
TCGAAGACGGCTCGGTTCAACTGGCGGACCATTATCAGCAGAACACCCCAATCGGTGATGGCCCGGTTCT
GTTACCTGATAATCATTACCTTTCTACTCAAAGCGTTTTATCTAAAGATCCTAACGAGAAGCGTGATCAT
ATGGTTCTACTGGAATTTGTTACCGCAGCTGGTATCACGCACGGCATGGATGAGCTGTATAAATAACCAG
GCATCAAATAAAACGAAAGGCTCAGTCGAAAGACTGGGCCTTTCGTTTTATCTGTTGTTTGTCGGTGAAC
GCTCTCTACTAGAGTCACACTGGCTCACCTTCGGGTGGGCCTTTCTGCGTTTATAGGTCTCAGTTTCAGA
GCTATGCTGGAAACAGCATAGCAAGTTGAAATAAGGCTAGTCCGTTATCAACTTGAAAAAGTGGCACCGA
GTCGGTGCTTTTTTCTCGGTACCAAATTCCAGAAAAGAGGCCTCCCGAAAGGGGGGCCTTTTTTCGTTTT
GGTCCACCCTGCACGATAACACTGAAGCTTGAGACGACTCATCGCAACTAGTAGCGGCCGCTGCAGTCCG
GCAAAAAAGGGCAAGGTGTCACCACCCTGCCCTTTTTCTTTAAAACCGAAAAGATTACTTCGCGTTATGC
AGGCTTCCTCGCTCACTGACTCGCTGCGCTCGGTCGTTCGGCTGCGGCGAGCGGTATCAGCTCACTCAAA
GGCGGTAATACGGTTATCCACAGAATCAGGGGATAACGCAGGAAAGAACATGTGAGCAAAAGGCCAGCAA
AAGGCCAGGAACCGTAAAAAGGCCGCGTTGCTGGCGTTTTTCCATAGGCTCCGCCCCCCTGACGAGCATC
ACAAAAATCGACGCTCAAGTCAGAGGTGGCGAAACCCGACAGGACTATAAAGATACCAGGCGTTTCCCCC
TGGAAGCTCCCTCGTGCGCTCTCCTGTTCCGACCCTGCCGCTTACCGGATACCTGTCCGCCTTTCTCCCT
TCGGGAAGCGTGGCGCTTTCTCATAGCTCACGCTGTAGGTATCTCAGTTCGGTGTAGGTCGTTCGCTCCA
AGCTGGGCTGTGTGCACGAACCCCCCGTTCAGCCCGACCGCTGCGCCTTATCCGGTAACTATCGTCTTGA
GTCCAACCCGGTAAGACACGACTTATCGCCACTGGCAGCAGCCACTGGTAACAGGATTAGCAGAGCGAGG
TATGTAGGCGGTGCTACAGAGTTCTTGAAGTGGTGGCCTAACTACGGCTACACTAGAAGAACAGTATTTG
GTATCTGCGCTCTGCTGAAGCCAGTTACCTTCGGAAAAAGAGTTGGTAGCTCTTGATCCGGCAAACAAAC
CACCGCTGGTAGCGGTGGTTTTTTTGTTTGCAAGCAGCAGATTACGCGCAGAAAAAAAGGATCTCAAGAA
GATCCTTTGATCTTTTCTACGGGGTCTGACGCTCAGTGGAACGAAAACTCACGTTAAGGGATTTTGGTCA
TGAGATTATCAAAAAGGATCTTCACCTAGATCCTTTTAAATTAAAAATGAAGTTTTAAATCAATCTAAAG
TATATATGAGTAAACTTGGTCTGACAGCTCGAGTCCCGTCAAGTCAGCGTAATGCTCTGCCAGTGTTACA
ACCAATTAACCAATTCTGATTAGAAAAACTCATCGAGCATCAAATGAAACTGCAATTTATTCATATCAGG
ATTATCAATACCATATTTTTGAAAAAGCCGTTTCTGTAATGAAGGAGAAAACTCACCGAGGCAGTTCCAT
AGGATGGCAAGATCCTGGTATCGGTCTGCGATTCCGACTCGTCCAACATCAATACAACCTATTAATTTCC
CCTCGTCAAAAATAAGGTTATCAAGTGAGAAATCACCATGAGTGACGACTGAATCCGGTGAGAATGGCAA
AAGCTTATGCATTTCTTTCCAGACTTGTTCAACAGGCCAGCCATTACGCTCGTCATCAAAATCACTCGCA
TCAACCAAACCGTTATTCATTCGTGATTGCGCCTGAGCCAGACGAAATACGCGATCGCTGTTAAAAGGAC
AATTACAAACAGGAATCGAATGCAACCGGCGCAGGAACACTGCCAGCGCATCAACAATATTTTCACCTGA
ATCAGGATATTCTTCTAATACCTGGAATGCTGTTTTCCCGGGGATCGCAGTGGTGAGTAACCATGCATCA
TCAGGAGTACGGATAAAATGCTTGATGGTCGGAAGAGGCATAAATTCCGTCAGCCAGTTTAGTCTGACCA
TCTCATCTGTAACATCATTGGCAACGCTACCTTTGCCATGTTTCAGAAACAACTCTGGCGCATCGGGCTT
CCCATACAATCGATAGATTGTCGCACCTGATTGCCCGACATTATCGCGAGCCCATTTATACCCATATAAA
TCAGCATCCATGTTGGAATTTAATCGCGGCCTGGAGCAAGACGTTTCCCGTTGAATATGGCTCATAACAC
CCCTTGTATTACTGTTTATGTAAGCAGACAGTTTTATTGTTCATGATGATATATTTTTATCTTGTGCAAT
GTAACATCAGAGATTTTGAGACACAACGTGGCTTTGTTGAATAAATCGAACTTTTGCTGAGTTGAAGGAT
CAGCTCGAGTGCCACTTGACGTCTAAGAAACCATTATTATCATGACATTAACCTATAAAAATAGGCGTAT
CACGAGGCAGAATTTCAGATAAAAAAAATCCTTAGCTTTCGCTAAGGATGATTTCTGGAATTCGCGGCCG
CTTCTAGAGAGCGATGAGTCGT
